>Addgene plasmid #139324 | sgRNA BRCA2 R2842C | addgene full sequence | sequence record 275588 | Addgene NGS Result
TAAAGGAACCAATTCAGTCGACTGGATCCGGTACCAAGGTCGGGCAGGAAGAGGGCCTATTTCCCATGAT
TCCTTCATATTTGCATATACGATACAAGGCTGTTAGAGAGATAATTAGAATTAATTTGACTGTAAACACA
AAGATATTAGTACAAAATACGTGACGTAGAAAGTAATAATTTCTTGGGTAGTTTGCAGTTTTAAAATTAT
GTTTTAAAATGGACTATCATATGCTTACCGTAACTTGAAAGTATTTCGATTTCTTGGCTTTATATATCTT
GTGGAAAGGACGAAACACCGAGACGATTAATGCGTCTCGTTTTAGAGCTAGAAATAGCAAGTTAAAATAA
GGCTAGTCCGTTATCAACTTGAAAAAGTGGCACCGAGTCGGTGCTTTTTTTAAGCTTGAGGGCCTATTTC
CCATGATTCCTTCATATTTGCATATACGATACAAGGCTGTTAGAGAGATAATTGGAATTAATTTGACTGT
AAACACAAAGATATTAGTACAAAATACGTGACGTAGAAAGTAATAATTTCTTGGGTAGTTTGCAGTTTTA
AAATTATGTTTTAAAATGGACTATCATATGCTTACCGTAACTTGAAAGTATTTCGATTTCTTGGCTTTAT
ATATCTTGTGGAAAGGACGAAACACCGATATTTCGCAATGAAAGAGGTTTTAGAGCTAGAAATAGCAAGT
TAAAATAAGGCTAGTCCGTTATCAACTTGAAAAAGTGGCACCGAGTCGGTGCTTTTTTTCTAGAGAATTC
CTCGAGGTACCTCTCTACATATGACATGTGAGCAAAAGGCCAGCAAAAGGCCAGGAACCGTAAAAAGGCC
GCGTTGCTGGCGTTTTTCCATAGGCTCCGCCCCCCTGACGAGCATCACAAAAATCGACGCTCAAGTCAGA
GGTGGCGAAACCCGACAGGACTATAAAGATACCAGGCGTTTCCCCCTGGAAGCTCCCTCGTGCGCTCTCC
TGTTCCGACCCTGCCGCTTACCGGATACCTGTCCGCCTTTCTCCCTTCGGGAAGCGTGGCGCTTTCTCAT
AGCTCACGCTGTAGGTATCTCAGTTCGGTGTAGGTCGTTCGCTCCAAGCTGGGCTGTGTGCACGAACCCC
CCGTTCAGCCCGACCGCTGCGCCTTATCCGGTAACTATCGTCTTGAGTCCAACCCGGTAAGACACGACTT
ATCGCCACTGGCAGCAGCCACTGGTAACAGGATTAGCAGAGCGAGGTATGTAGGCGGTGCTACAGAGTTC
TTGAAGTGGTGGCCTAACTACGGCTACACTAGAAGAACAGTATTTGGTATCTGCGCTCTGCTGAAGCCAG
TTACCTTCGGAAAAAGAGTTGGTAGCTCTTGATCCGGCAAACAAACCACCGCTGGTAGCGGTGGTTTTTT
TGTTTGCAAGCAGCAGATTACGCGCAGAAAAAAAGGATCTCAAGAAGATCCTTTGATCTTTTCTACGGGG
TCTGACGCTCAGTGGAACGAAAACTCACGTTAAGGGATTTTGGTCATGAGATTATCAAAAAGGATCTTCA
CCTAGATCCTTTTAAATTAAAAATGAAGTTTTAAATCAATCTAAAGTATATATGAGTAAACTTGGTCTGA
CAGTTACCAATGCTTAATCAGTGAGGCACCTATCTCAGCGATCTGTCTATTTCGTTCATCCATAGTTGCC
TGACTCCCCGTCGTGTAGATAACTACGATACGGGAGGGCTTACCATCTGGCCCCAGTGCTGCAATGATAC
CGCGAGACCCACGCTCACCGGCTCCAGATTTATCAGCAATAAACCAGCCAGCCGGAAGGGCCGAGCGCAG
AAGTGGTCCTGCAACTTTATCCGCCTCCATCCAGTCTATTAATTGTTGCCGGGAAGCTAGAGTAAGTAGT
TCGCCAGTTAATAGTTTGCGCAACGTTGTTGCCATTGCTACAGGCATCGTGGTGTCACGCTCGTCGTTTG
GTATGGCTTCATTCAGCTCCGGTTCCCAACGATCAAGGCGAGTTACATGATCCCCCATGTTGTGCAAAAA
AGCGGTTAGCTCCTTCGGTCCTCCGATCGTTGTCAGAAGTAAGTTGGCCGCAGTGTTATCACTCATGGTT
ATGGCAGCACTGCATAATTCTCTTACTGTCATGCCATCCGTAAGATGCTTTTCTGTGACTGGTGAGTACT
CAACCAAGTCATTCTGAGAATAGTGTATGCGGCGACCGAGTTGCTCTTGCCCGGCGTCAATACGGGATAA
TACCGCGCCACATAGCAGAACTTTAAAAGTGCTCATCATTGGAAAACGTTCTTCGGGGCGAAAACTCTCA
AGGATCTTACCGCTGTTGAGATCCAGTTCGATGTAACCCACTCGTGCACCCAACTGATCTTCAGCATCTT
TTACTTTCACCAGCGTTTCTGGGTGAGCAAAAACAGGAAGGCAAAATGCCGCAAAAAAGGGAATAAGGGC
GACACGGAAATGTTGAATACTCATACTCTTCCTTTTTCAATATTATTGAAGCATTTATCAGGGTTATTGT
CTCATGAGCGGATACATATTTGAATGTATTTAGAAAAATAAACAAATAGGGGTTCCGCGCACATTTCCCC
GAAAAGTGCCACCTGACGTCGCTAGCTGTACAAAAAAGCAGGCTT
Features (pLannotate 1.2.2; 8 found; start..end, strand, type, name):
     51..291     +  promoter       U6 promoter: RNA polymerase III promoter for human U6 snRNA
    319..394     +  misc_RNA       gRNA scaffold: guide RNA scaffold for the Streptococcus pyogenes CRISPR/Cas9 system
    408..648     +  promoter       U6 promoter: RNA polymerase III promoter for human U6 snRNA
    677..752     +  misc_RNA       gRNA scaffold: guide RNA scaffold for the Streptococcus pyogenes CRISPR/Cas9 system
    855..1443    -  rep_origin     ori: high-copy-number ColE1/pMB1/pBR322/pUC origin of replication
   1614..2474    -  CDS            AmpR: β-lactamase; bla; confers resistance to ampicillin, carbenicillin, and related antibiotics
   2475..2579    -  promoter       AmpR promoter: bla
   2617..2634    +  protein_bind   attB1 (fragment): mutant version of attB; recombination site for the Gateway® BP reaction BP Clonase™
