[The description below was written by a language model from this plasmid's Addgene catalogue record and pLannotate feature annotations shown in this document.]
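Description:
sgRNA BRCA2 R2842C is a small (about 2.6 kb) mammalian expression plasmid built on the B52 dual-guide backbone. It delivers a single guide RNA designed to introduce the R2842C substitution into human BRCA2 by base editing. It is propagated in E. coli through a high-copy ColE1/pUC-type origin and selected with ampicillin via the β-lactamase gene under its native bla promoter. No mammalian selection marker, reporter or nuclease/editor coding sequence is annotated, so the base editor protein has to be supplied from a separate construct.

The payload consists of two tandem RNA polymerase III cassettes, each pairing a human U6 promoter with a Streptococcus pyogenes Cas9 guide RNA scaffold. A 19-nt spacer targeting BRCA2 was inserted at the BbsI cloning site, and both BbsI sites were destroyed in the process. The BsmBI site is left intact, so a second guide can still be cloned and co-expressed from the same plasmid. The feature table does not say which of the two U6–scaffold units carries which cloning site. A short attB1 fragment near the end of the sequence is annotated as a partial Gateway recombination site and appears to be a backbone remnant; the record assigns it no role.

The plasmid is meant for transfection into human cells together with an SpCas9-derived base editor, which the guide directs to the codon for arginine 2842 to convert it to cysteine. This allows modelling of this BRCA2 variant without a donor template or selectable marker. The record does not specify which base editor is intended.
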