Addgene plasmid #139324: sgRNA BRCA2 R2842C
Purpose: Plasmid expressing a sgRNA to introduce BRCA2 R2842C using base editing
Depositing lab: Alberto Ciccia. Depositing organization: Columbia University. Publication: Detection of Marker-Free Precision Genome Editing and Genetic Variation through the Capture of Genomic Signatures. Billon P, Nambiar TS, Hayward SB, Zafra MP, Schatoff EM, Oshima K, Dunbar A, Breinig M, Park YC, Ryu HS, Tschaharganeh DF, Levine RL, Baer R, Ferrando A, Dow LE, Ciccia A. Cell Rep. 2020 Mar 10;30(10):3280-3295.e6. doi: 10.1016/j.celrep.2020.02.068. PubMed 32160537.
Backbone
  Vector backbone: B52 (Addgene #100708)
  Backbone size w/o insert (bp): 2633
  Total vector size (bp): 2637
  Modifications to backbone: Insertion of the sgRNA at the BbsI cloning site. The BsmBI cloning site is still available to express a second sgRNA.
  Vector type: Mammalian Expression
Growth in bacteria
  Bacterial resistance: Ampicillin, 100 μg/mL
  Growth temperature: 37°C
  Growth strain: DH5alpha
  Copy number: Unknown
Gene/Insert
  Gene/Insert name: sgRNA to insert BRCA2 R2842C using base editing
  gRNA/shRNA sequence: ATATTTCGCAATGAAAGAG
  Species: H. sapiens (human)
  Insert size (bp): 19
  Promoter: U6
  Cloning method: Restriction Enzyme; 5′ cloning site BbsI (destroyed during cloning); 3′ cloning site BbsI (destroyed during cloning)
  Sequencing primers: 5′ GAGGTACCTCGAGGAATTCTCTAGA
Terms and licenses: Academic/Nonprofit Terms; Industry Terms: Not Available to Industry
How to cite: sgRNA BRCA2 R2842C was a gift from Alberto Ciccia (Addgene plasmid # 139324 ; http://n2t.net/addgene:139324 ; RRID:Addgene_139324)
